>Addgene plasmid #162928 | C413-E40: attB4-EFSp>-attB1r | addgene full sequence | sequence record 333337 | Addgene NGS Result
TGCCTGGCAGTTCCCTACTCTCGCGTTAACGCTAGCATGGATGTTTTCCCAGTCACGACGTTGTAAAACG
ACGGCCAGTCTTAAAATTCGAGCTCGGTCCGAGGATCCAAATAATGATTTTATTTTGACTGATAGTGACC
TGTTCGTTGCAACAAATTGATAAGCAATGCTTTTTTATAATGCCAACTTTGTATAGAAAAGTTGGCTCGA
GTGGCTCCGGTGCCCGTCAGTGGGCAGAGCGCACATCGCCCACAGTCCCCGAGAAGTTGGGGGGAGGGGT
CGGCAATTGAACCGGTGCCTAGAGAAGGTGGCGCGGGGTAAACTGGGAAAGTGATGTCGTGTACTGGCTC
CGCCTTTTTCCCGAGGGTGGGGGAGAACCGTATATAAGTGCAGTAGTCGCCGTGAACGTTCTTTTTCGCA
ACGGGTTTGCCGCCAGAACACAGGTGTCGTGACGCGGACAACTTTGTACAAAAAAGCTGAACGAGAAACG
TAAAATGATATAAATATCAATATATTAAATTAGATTTTGCATAAAAAACAGACTACATAATACTGTAAAA
CACAACATATGCAGTCACTATGAATCAACTACTTAGATGGTATTAGTGACCTGTAGCATGCAAGCTTAGA
TCCTCTAGACCAGCCAGGACAGAAATGCCTCGACTTCGCTGCTACCCAAGGTTGCCGGGTGACGCACACC
GTGGAAACGGATGAAGGCACGAACCCAGTGGACATAAGCCTGTTCGGTTCGTAAGCTGTAATGCAAGTAG
CGTATGCGCTCACGCAACTGGTCCAGAACCTTGACCGAACGCAGCGGTGGTAACGGCGCAGTGGCGGTTT
TCATGGCTTGTTATGACTGTTTTTTTGGGGTACAGTCTATGCCTCGGGCATCCAAGCAGCAAGCGCGTTA
CGCCGTGGGTCGATGTTTGATGTTATGGAGCAGCAACGATGTTACGCAGCAGGGCAGTCGCCCTAAAACA
AAGTTAAACATTATGAGGGAAGCGGTGATCGCCGAAGTATCGACTCAACTATCAGAGGTAGTTGGCGTCA
TCGAGCGCCATCTCGAACCGACGTTGCTGGCCGTACATTTGTACGGCTCCGCAGTGGATGGCGGCCTGAA
GCCACACAGTGATATTGATTTGCTGGTTACGGTGACCGTAAGGCTTGATGAAACAACGCGGCGAGCTTTG
ATCAACGACCTTTTGGAAACTTCGGCTTCCCCTGGAGAGAGCGAGATTCTCCGCGCTGTAGAAGTCACCA
TTGTTGTGCACGACGACATCATTCCGTGGCGTTATCCAGCTAAGCGCGAACTGCAATTTGGAGAATGGCA
GCGCAATGACATTCTTGCAGGTATCTTCGAGCCAGCCACGATCGACATTGATCTGGCTATCTTGCTGACA
AAAGCAAGAGAACATAGCGTTGCCTTGGTAGGTCCAGCGGCGGAGGAACTCTTTGATCCGGTTCCTGAAC
AGGATCTATTTGAGGCGCTAAATGAAACCTTAACGCTATGGAACTCGCCGCCCGACTGGGCTGGCGATGA
GCGAAATGTAGTGCTTACGTTGTCCCGCATTTGGTACAGCGCAGTAACCGGCAAAATCGCGCCGAAGGAT
GTCGCTGCCGACTGGGCAATGGAGCGCCTGCCGGCCCAGTATCAGCCCGTCATACTTGAAGCTAGACAGG
CTTATCTTGGACAAGAAGAAGATCGCTTGGCCTCGCGCGCAGATCAGTTGGAAGAATTTGTCCACTACGT
GAAAGGCGAGATCACCAAGGTAGTCGGCAAATAACCCTCGAGCCACCCATGACCAAAATCCCTTAACGTG
AGTTACGCGTCGTTCCACTGAGCGTCAGACCCCGTAGAAAAGATCAAAGGATCTTCTTGAGATCCTTTTT
TTCTGCGCGTAATCTGCTGCTTGCAAACAAAAAAACCACCGCTACCAGCGGTGGTTTGTTTGCCGGATCA
AGAGCTACCAACTCTTTTTCCGAAGGTAACTGGCTTCAGCAGAGCGCAGATACCAAATACTGTTCTTCTA
GTGTAGCCGTAGTTAGGCCACCACTTCAAGAACTCTGTAGCACCGCCTACATACCTCGCTCTGCTAATCC
TGTTACCAGTGGCTGCTGCCAGTGGCGATAAGTCGTGTCTTACCGGGTTGGACTCAAGACGATAGTTACC
GGATAAGGCGCAGCGGTCGGGCTGAACGGGGGGTTCGTGCACACAGCCCAGCTTGGAGCGAACGACCTAC
ACCGAACTGAGATACCTACAGCGTGAGCTATGAGAAAGCGCCACGCTTCCCGAAGGGAGAAAGGCGGACA
GGTATCCGGTAAGCGGCAGGGTCGGAACAGGAGAGCGCACGAGGGAGCTTCCAGGGGGAAACGCCTGGTA
TCTTTATAGTCCTGTCGGGTTTCGCCACCTCTGACTTGAGCGTCGATTTTTGTGATGCTCGTCAGGGGGG
CGGAGCCTATGGAAAAACGCCAGCAACGCGGCCTTTTTACGGTTCCTGGCCTTTTGCTGGCCTTTTGCTC
ACATGTTCTTTCCTGCGTTATCCCCTGATTCTGTGGATAACCGTATTACCGCCTTTGAGTGAGCTGATAC
CGCTCGCCGCAGCCGAACGACCGAGCGCAGCGAGTCAGTGAGCGAGGAAGCGGAAGAGCGCCCAATACGC
AAACCGCCTCTCCCCGCGCGTTGGCCGATTCATTAATGCAGCTGGCACGACAGGTTTCCCGACTGGAAAG
CGGGCAGTGAGCGCAACGCAATTAATACGCGTACCGCTAGCCAGGAAGAGTTTGTAGAAACGCAAAAAGG
CCATCCGTCAGGATGGCCTTCTGCTTAGTTTGATGCCTGGCAGTTTATGGCGGGCGTCCTGCCCGCCACC
CTCCGGGCCGTTGCTTCACAACGTTCAAATCCGCTCCCGGCGGATTTGTCCTACTCAGGAGAGCGTTCAC
CGACAAACAACAGATAAAACGAAAGGCCCAGTCTTCCGACTGAGCCTTTCGTTTTATTTGA
Features (pLannotate 1.2.2; 12 found; start..end, strand, type, name):
     43..79      -  CDS            lacZα (fragment): LacZα fragment of β-galactosidase; lacZ fragment
    108..193     +  protein_bind   attL1 (fragment): mutant version of attL; recombination site for the Gateway® LR reaction LR Clonase™
    184..204     +  protein_bind   attB4: mutant version of attB; core recombination site for the Gateway® BP reaction BP Clonase™
    232..443     +  promoter       EF-1α core promoter: core promoter for human elongation factor EF-1α
    458..582     +  protein_bind   attR1: mutant version of attR; recombination site for the Gateway® LR reaction LR Clonase™
    731..754     +  promoter       Pc promoter (fragment): intI1 (promoter lies within the coding sequence); class 1 integron promoter
    930..986     +  CDS            GmR (fragment): gentamycin acetyltransferase; aacC1; confers resistance to gentamycin
    993..1784    +  CDS            SmR: aminoglycoside adenylyltransferase (Murphy, 1985); aadA; confers resistance to spectinomycin and streptomycin
   1877..2465    +  rep_origin     ori: high-copy-number ColE1/pMB1/pBR322/pUC origin of replication
   2648..2740    +  CDS            lacI (fragment): lac repressor; lacI; The lac repressor binds to the lac operator to inhibit transcription in E. coli. This inhibition can be relieved by adding lactose or isopropyl-β-D-thiogalactopyranoside (IPTG).
   2795..2822    -  terminator     rrnB T2 terminator: transcription terminator T2 from the E. coli rrnB gene
   2954..2997    +  terminator     rrnB T1 terminator: Escherichia coli rrnB; transcription terminator T1 from the E. coli rrnB gene
