[The description below was written by a language model from this plasmid's Addgene catalogue record and pLannotate feature annotations shown in this document.]
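Description:
C413-E40: attB4-EFSp>-attB1r is a small (about 3 kb) Gateway entry clone built on the pDonr258 donor backbone. It supplies a promoter module for multi-fragment recombinational assembly of mammalian expression vectors. It is propagated in E. coli from a high-copy ColE1/pUC-type origin and selected with spectinomycin through an aadA (SmR) aminoglycoside adenylyltransferase gene. That gene appears to be driven by remnants of a class 1 integron cassette, since a Pc promoter fragment and a short gentamicin acetyltransferase fragment lie just upstream. rrnB T1 and T2 terminators sit near the recombination cassette, where they typically insulate the insert from read-through transcription from the backbone. The short lacZα and lacI fragments in the annotation are probably just backbone remnants.

The payload is the short form of the human EF1α promoter (EFS), annotated as the roughly 200 bp EF-1α core promoter. This compact constitutive element lacks the intron of the full-length promoter and is often chosen where insert size matters. In the feature table it is flanked by an attL-type site containing the attB4 core on one side and an attR1 site on the other. This is the arrangement expected after BP recombination of an attB4/attB1r-flanked fragment into a MultiSite Gateway donor. The upstream site is labelled as an attL1 fragment, but the overlapping attB4 core suggests it functions as an attL4-type site. The plasmid carries no gene of interest, reporter or mammalian selection marker. In a MultiSite LR reaction, it is combined with an attL1/attL2 entry clone carrying a coding sequence and a compatible destination vector, which places the EFS promoter directly upstream of the gene. The clone thus serves as a reusable part for the combinatorial assembly of expression clone libraries.
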