Addgene plasmid #162928: C413-E40: attB4-EFSp>-attB1r
Purpose: Gateway attB4/attB1r entry clone for mammalian expression using the short EF1 promoter
Depositing lab: Dominic Esposito. Depositing organization: National Cancer Institute (NCI). Publication: Combinatorial assembly of clone libraries using site-specific recombination. Wall VE, Garvey LA, Mehalko JL, Procter LV, Esposito D. Methods Mol Biol. 2014;1116:193-208. doi: 10.1007/978-1-62703-764-8_14. PubMed 24395366.
Backbone
  Vector backbone: pDonr258
  Vector type: Synthetic Biology
Growth in bacteria
  Bacterial resistance: Spectinomycin, 50 μg/mL
  Growth temperature: 37°C
  Growth strain: DH5alpha
  Copy number: High Copy
Gene/Insert
  Gene/Insert name: short form of human EF1 alpha promoter
  Species: Synthetic
  Cloning method: Gateway Cloning
Terms and licenses: Academic/Nonprofit Terms; Industry Terms: Not Available to Industry
How to cite: C413-E40: attB4-EFSp>-attB1r was a gift from Dominic Esposito (Addgene plasmid # 162928 ; http://n2t.net/addgene:162928 ; RRID:Addgene_162928)
